Addgene plasmid #25117: PP-PC5R
Purpose: Bacterial expression for structure determination; may not be full ORF
Depositing lab: Cheryl Arrowsmith. Depositing organization: University of Toronto.
Backbone
  Vector backbone: pET15-MHL
  Backbone manufacturer: SGC
  Backbone size w/o insert (bp): 7737
  Vector type: Bacterial Expression
Growth in bacteria
  Bacterial resistance: Ampicillin, 100 μg/mL
  Growth temperature: 37°C
  Growth strain: DH5alpha
  Copy number: Low Copy
Gene/Insert
  Gene/Insert name: MAL13P1.284:C34046 (alt names: PDB: 2RCY; pyrroline carboxylate reductase)
  Species: Plasmodium falciparum
  Insert size (bp): 783
  GenBank ID: XM_001350254
  Tag / fusion protein: His (N terminal on insert)
  Cloning method: Restriction Enzyme
  Sequencing primers: 5′ T7; 3′ T7-term
Terms and licenses: Academic/Nonprofit Terms; Industry Terms: Not Available to Industry
Depositor comments: PDB: 2RCY. http://www.thesgc.org/structures/2RCY/ .
How to cite: PP-PC5R was a gift from Cheryl Arrowsmith (Addgene plasmid # 25117 ; http://n2t.net/addgene:25117 ; RRID:Addgene_25117)
