[The description below was written by a language model from this plasmid's Addgene catalogue record.]
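Description:
PP-PC5R is a bacterial expression plasmid built on the pET15-MHL backbone, a structural-genomics vector of the pET family listed at 7737 bp without insert. It carries ampicillin resistance for selection in E. coli and is recorded as low copy, with a standard cloning strain used for propagation. No feature table accompanies the record, so the promoter, origin of replication and other backbone elements are not explicitly listed. The use of T7 and T7-terminator sequencing primers is consistent with the T7 promoter/terminator expression cassette typical of pET vectors, in which transcription depends on a host strain that supplies T7 RNA polymerase.

The insert is a 783 bp fragment of the Plasmodium falciparum gene MAL13P1.284, which encodes pyrroline carboxylate reductase, the enzyme that catalyses the final reductive step in proline biosynthesis. It was introduced by restriction enzyme cloning and is fused to an N-terminal His tag, which allows the recombinant protein to be purified by immobilised metal affinity chromatography. The record does not say whether a protease cleavage site separates the tag from the protein.

The stated purpose is bacterial production of protein for structure determination, and the depositor links the construct to a deposited crystal structure of this enzyme. The record cautions that the insert may not be the full open reading frame. The boundaries may have been chosen to give a well-behaved, crystallisable fragment, so the construct should not be assumed to encode the complete native protein.
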