>Addgene plasmid #25117 | PP-PC5R | depositor partial sequence | sequence record 11591 | Author sequence
ATGGAAAATATTAAACTGGGCTTTATGGGTTTAGGGCAGATGGGCAGCGCGTTGGCCCATGGAATCGCAA
ACGCTAATATAATCAAGAAAGAGAACCTGTTCTATTACGGTCCGTCTAAAAAGAACACCACGCTGAACTA
CATGTCCTCGAACGAGGAGCTGGCGCGTCACTGCGATATTATTGTGTGTGCCGTTAAACCAGACATCGCA
GGGAGTGTCCTTAATAATATCAAACCGTACCTGAGCTCCAAGCTGCTCATTTCGATCTGCGGAGGCTTAA
ATATCGGTAAACTGGAGGAGATGGTGGGCTCAGAAAATAAAATCGTCTGGGTGATGCCGAACACTCCTTG
TTTGGTCGGTGAAGGGTCTTTTATTTACTGCAGCAACAAGAACGTGAACTCCACCGATAAAAAATACGTG
AACGACATCTTCAACTCGTGCGGCATCATCCACGAGATCAAGGAGAAAGACATGGACATCGCTACGGCGA
TTAGCGGTTGTGGACCCGCCTATGTTTATCTTTTTATCGAGTCCCTGATTGACGCAGGCGTAAAAAATGG
TCTGAGCCGCGAACTCAGTAAGAATTTAGTCCTGCAAACCATTAAAGGGTCGGTGGAAATGGTCAAAAAG
AGCGACCAGCCGGTTCAACAGTTGAAAGACAATATCGTGTCCCCGGGAGGCATTACAGCTGTAGGTCTTT
ATTCACTCGAAAAAAACTCGTTCAAGTACACGGTCATGAACGCGGTGGAAGCCGCATGTGAAAAATCTAA
AGCTATGGGGAGT
