>Addgene plasmid #25117 | PP-PC5R | addgene partial sequence | sequence record 31194 | 25117 with T7
AATTCCCTCTGAATATTTTGTTTACTTTAAGAAGGAGATATACCATGCATCATCATCATCATCACAGCAG
CGGCAGAGAAAACTTGTATTTCCAGGGCATGGAAAATATTAAACTGGGCTTTATGGGTTTAGGGCAGATG
GGCAGCGCGTTGGCCCATGGAATCGCAAACGCTAATATAATCAAGAAAGAGAACCTGTTCTATTACGGTC
CGTCTAAAAAGAACACCACGCTGAACTACATGTCCTCGAACGAGGAGCTGGCGCGTCACTGCGATATTAT
TGTGTGTGCCGTTAAACCAGACATCGCAGGGAGTGTCCTTAATAATATCAAACCGTACCTGAGCTCCAAG
CTGCTCATTTCGATCTGCGGAGGCTTAAATATCGGTAAACTGGAGGAGATGGTGGGCTCAGAAAATAAAA
TCGTCTGGGTGATGCCGAACACTCCTTGTTTGGTCGGTGAAGGGTCTTTTATTTACTGCAGCAACAAGAA
CGTGAACTCCACCGATAAAAAATACGTGAACGACATCTTCAACTCGTGCGGCATCATCCACGAGATCAAG
GAGAAAGACATGGACATCGCTACGGCGATTAGCGGTTGTGGACCCGCCTATGTTTATCTTTTTATCGAGT
CCCTGATTGACGCAGGCGTAAAAAATGGTCTGAGCCGCGAACTCAGTAAGAATTTAGTCCTGCAAACCAT
TAAAGGGTCGGTGGAAATGGTCAAAAAGAGCGACCAGCCGGTTCAACAGTTGAAAGACAATATCGTGTCC
CCGGGAGGCATTACAGCTGTAGGTCTTTATTCACTCGAAAAAAACTCGTTCAAGTACACGGTCATGAACG
CGGTGGAAGCCGCATGTGAAAAATCTAAAGCTATGGGGAGT
